>Addgene plasmid #36719 | TAL2284 | depositor partial sequence | sequence record 45912 | TAL2284 sequence 1436 bps
GAACCTGACCCCAGACCAGGTAGTCGCAATCGCGAACAATAATGGGGGAAAGCAAGCCCTGGAAACCGTG
CAAAGGTTGTTGCCGGTCCTTTGTCAAGACCACGGCCTTACACCGGAGCAAGTCGTGGCCATTGCAAATA
ATAACGGTGGCAAACAGGCTCTTGAGACGGTTCAGAGACTTCTCCCAGTTCTCTGTCAAGCCCACGGGCT
GACTCCCGATCAAGTTGTAGCGATTGCGTCGAACATTGGAGGGAAACAAGCATTGGAGACTGTCCAACGG
CTCCTTCCCGTGTTGTGTCAAGCCCACGGTTTGACGCCTGCACAAGTGGTCGCCATCGCCAACAACAACG
GCGGTAAGCAGGCGCTGGAAACAGTACAGCGCCTGCTGCCTGTACTGTGCCAGGATCATGGACTGACCCC
AGACCAGGTAGTCGCAATCGCGAACAATAATGGGGGAAAGCAAGCCCTGGAAACCGTGCAAAGGTTGTTG
CCGGTCCTTTGTCAAGACCACGGCCTTACACCGGAGCAAGTCGTGGCCATTGCAAATAATAACGGTGGCA
AACAGGCTCTTGAGACGGTTCAGAGACTTCTCCCAGTTCTCTGTCAAGCCCACGGGCTGACTCCCGATCA
AGTTGTAGCGATTGCGTCGCATGACGGAGGGAAACAAGCATTGGAGACTGTCCAACGGCTCCTTCCCGTG
TTGTGTCAAGCCCACGGTTTGACGCCTGCACAAGTGGTCGCCATCGCCAGCCATGATGGCGGTAAGCAGG
CGCTGGAAACAGTACAGCGCCTGCTGCCTGTACTGTGCCAGGATCATGGACTGACCCCAGACCAGGTAGT
CGCAATCGCGTCGAACATTGGGGGAAAGCAAGCCCTGGAAACCGTGCAAAGGTTGTTGCCGGTCCTTTGT
CAAGACCACGGCCTTACACCGGAGCAAGTCGTGGCCATTGCATCCCACGACGGTGGCAAACAGGCTCTTG
AGACGGTTCAGAGACTTCTCCCAGTTCTCTGTCAAGCCCACGGGCTGACTCCCGATCAAGTTGTAGCGAT
TGCGTCCAACGGTGGAGGGAAACAAGCATTGGAGACTGTCCAACGGCTCCTTCCCGTGTTGTGTCAAGCC
CACGGTTTGACGCCTGCACAAGTGGTCGCCATCGCCAACAACAACGGCGGTAAGCAGGCGCTGGAAACAG
TACAGCGCCTGCTGCCTGTACTGTGCCAGGATCATGGACTGACCCCAGACCAGGTAGTCGCAATCGCGTC
GAACATTGGGGGAAAGCAAGCCCTGGAAACCGTGCAAAGGTTGTTGCCGGTCCTTTGTCAAGACCACGGC
CTTACACCGGAGCAAGTCGTGGCCATTGCAAATAATAACGGTGGCAAACAGGCTCTTGAGACGGTTCAGA
GACTTCTCCCAGTTCTCTGTCAAGCCCACGGGCTGA
