>Addgene plasmid #36719 | TAL2284 | addgene partial sequence | sequence record 48006 | CMV-F
ACTAGAGAACCCACTGCTTACTGGCTTATCGAAATTAATACGACTCACTATAGGGAGACCCAAGCTGGCT
AGCACCATGGACTACAAAGACCATGACGGTGATTATAAAGATCATGACATCGATTACAAGGATGACGATG
ACAAGATGGCCCCCAAGAAGAAGAGGAAGGTGGGCATTCACCGCGGGGTACCTATGGTGGACTTGAGGAC
ACTCGGTTATTCGCAACAGCAACAGGAGAAAATCAAGCCTAAGGTCAGGAGCACCGTCGCGCAACACCAC
GAGGCGCTTGTGGGGCATGGCTTCACTCATGCGCATATTGTCGCGCTTTCACAGCACCCTGCGGCGCTTG
GGACGGTGGCTGTCAAATACCAAGATATGATTGCGGCCCTGCCCGAAGCCACGCACGAGGCAATTGTAGG
GGTCGGTAAACAGTGGTCGGGAGCGCGAGCACTTGAGGCGCTGCTGACTGTGGCGGGTGAGCTTAGGGGG
CCTCCGCTCCAGCTCGACACCGGGCAGCTGCTGAAGATCGCGAAGAGAGGGGGAGTAACAGCGGTAGAGG
CAGTGCACGCCTGGCGCAATGCGCTCACCGGGGCCCCCTTGAACCTGACCCCAGACCAGGTAGTCGCAAT
CGCGAACAATAATGGGGGAAAGCAAGCCCTGGAAACCGTGCAAAGGTTGTTGCCGGTCCTTTGTCAAGAC
CACGGCCTTACACCGGAGCAAGTCGTGGCCATTGCAAATAATAACGGTGGCAAACAGGCTCTTGAGACGG
TTCAGAGACTTCTCCCAGTTCTCTGTCAAGCCCACGGGCTGACTCCCGATCAAGTTGTAGCGATTGCGTC
GAACATTGGAGGGAAA
