[The description below was written by a language model from this plasmid's Addgene catalogue record.]
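Description:
TAL2284 is a mammalian expression plasmid encoding the left monomer of a TALEN pair directed against the human NCOR2 gene (also known as SMRT). It is built on the JDS71 backbone, a TALEN expression vector of about 6.4 kb into which a roughly 1.4 kb array of TAL effector repeats was inserted through BsmBI sites that were destroyed during cloning. The construct belongs to a collection made by FLASH assembly, a method for high-throughput construction of TALENs. It is maintained in E. coli as a high-copy plasmid under ampicillin selection; the record does not name the replication origin, and no feature table is provided.

The repeat array determines DNA-binding specificity, each repeat recognising a single base of the intended half-site in NCOR2. The backbone supplies the flanking parts of the fusion protein: an N-terminal 3X FLAG epitope for detection and a C-terminal wild-type FokI nuclease domain. Because FokI cleaves only as a dimer, this left monomer is meant to be co-delivered with a matching right TALEN that binds the opposite strand nearby, so that the two nuclease domains meet over the spacer and introduce a double-strand break. Repair of that break can produce small insertions or deletions that disrupt the gene, or can be exploited for templated editing.

Expression in mammalian cells is driven by the CMV promoter. The vector type also indicates a T7 promoter, which allows in vitro transcription of TALEN mRNA as an alternative to plasmid transfection. The listed BGH reverse sequencing primer suggests a bovine growth hormone polyadenylation region downstream of the coding sequence, though this is not stated explicitly. No mammalian selection marker is recorded.
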