Addgene plasmid #36719: TAL2284
Depositing lab: Keith Joung. Depositing organization: Massachusetts General Hospital. Publication: FLASH assembly of TALENs for high-throughput genome editing. Reyon D, Tsai SQ, Khayter C, Foden JA, Sander JD, Joung JK. Nat Biotechnol. 2012 Apr 8. doi: 10.1038/nbt.2170. PubMed 22484455.
Backbone
  Vector backbone: JDS71
  Backbone manufacturer: Joung lab (Addgene Plasmid # 32287)
  Backbone size w/o insert (bp): 6447
  Vector type: Mammalian, T7 for in vitro mRNA synthesis
Growth in bacteria
  Bacterial resistance: Ampicillin, 100 μg/mL
  Growth temperature: 37°C
  Growth strain: XL1 Blue
  Copy number: High Copy
Gene/Insert
  Gene/Insert name: NCOR2-TALEN_Left (alt name: NCOR2)
  Species: H. sapiens (human)
  Insert size (bp): 1436
  Entrez Gene: Ncor2 (a.k.a. N-CoR, SMRT, SMRTe)
  Promoter: CMV
  Tag / fusion protein: 3X Flag (N terminal on backbone); WT FOKI (C terminal on backbone)
  Cloning method: Restriction Enzyme; 5′ cloning site BsmBI (destroyed during cloning); 3′ cloning site BsmBI (destroyed during cloning)
  Sequencing primers: 5′ CMV-F; 3′ BGH-rev
Terms and licenses: Academic/Nonprofit Terms; Industry Terms: Not Available to Industry
Depositor comments: Target binding site: TGGAGGGCCACTGAGC It is strongly recommended that users perform a diagnostic digest to verify this plasmid prior to use. For example, a double digest of the plasmid with BamHI and KpnI should result in two bands at 2.2kb and 5.9kb.
How to cite: TAL2284 was a gift from Keith Joung (Addgene plasmid # 36719 ; http://n2t.net/addgene:36719 ; RRID:Addgene_36719)
